>Addgene plasmid #8920 | pPS1597 | addgene partial sequence | sequence record 79622 | pSinRep5-R 5'-AGAACGAAGGAAGGAGCACA-3'
TATATACGCATATGTAGTGTTGAAGAAACATGAAATTGCCCAGTATTCTTAACCCAACTGCACAGAACAA
AAACCGAAACGAAGATAAATCATGTCGAAAGCTACATATAAGGAACGTGCTGCTACTCATCCTAGTCCTG
TTGCTGCCAAGCTATTTAATATCATGCACGAAAAGCAAACAAACTTGTGTGCTTCATTGGATGTTCGTAC
CACCAAGGAATTACTGGAGTTAGTTGAAGCATTAGGTCCCAAAATTTGTTTACTAAAAACACATGTGGAT
ATCTTGACTGATTTTTCCATGGAGGGCACAGTTAAGCCGCTAAAGGCATTATCCGCCAAGTACAATTTTT
TACTCTTCGAAGACAGAAAATTTGCTGACATTGGTAATACAGTCAAATTGCAGTACTCTGCGGGTGTATA
CAGAATAGCAGAATGGGCAGACATTACGAATGCACACGGTGTGGTGGGCCCAGGTATTGTTAGCGGTTTG
AAGCAGGCGGCAGAAGAAGTAACAAAGGAACCTAGAGGCCTTTTGATGTTAGCAGAATTGTCATGCAAGG
GCTCCCTATCTACTGGAGAATATACTAAGGGTACTGTTGACATTGCGAAGAGCGACAAAGATTTTGTTAT
CGGCTTTATTGCTCAAAGAGACATGGGTGGAAGAGATGAAGGTTACGATTGGTTGATTATGACACCCGGT
GTGGGTTTAGATGACAAGGGAGACGCATTGGGTCAACAGTATAGAACCGTGGATGATGTGGTCTCTACAG
GATCTGACATTATTATTGTTGGAAGAGGACTATTTGCAAAGGGAAGGGATGCTAAGGTAGAGGGTGAACG
TTACAGAAAAGCAGGCTGGGAAGCATATTTGAGAAGATGCGGCCAGCAAAACTAAAAAACTGTATTATAA
GTAAATGCATGTATACTAAACTCACAAATTAGAGCTTCAATTTAATTATATCAGTTATTACCCTATGCGG
TGTGAAATACCGCAC
