>Addgene plasmid #8920 | pPS1597 | addgene partial sequence | sequence record 79625 | GFP-F 5'-GGTCCTTCTTGAGTTTGTAAC-3'
TGGCATGGATGAACTATACAAAGGATCCATGTCTGACGAAGAACATACCTTTGAAACTGCTGACGCTGGT
TCCTCCGCCACCTACCCAATGCAATGTTCTGCCTTGAGAAAGAACGGTTTCGTTGTCATCAAGAGTAGAC
CATGTAAGATTGTCGACATGTCCACTTCTAAGACTGGTAAGCACGGTCACGCTAAAGTCCATTTGGTTGC
CATTGATATCTTCACTGGTAAGAAGTTGGAAGATTTGTCTCCATCTACTCACAACATGGAAGTTCCAGTT
GTCAAGAGAAACGAATACCAATTGTTGGACATTGATGACGGTTTCTTGTCTTTGATGAACATGGACGGTG
ACACTAAGGATGATGTCAAGGCTCCAGAAGGTGAATTGGGTGACAGTTTGCAAACTGCTTTTGATGAAGG
TAAGGACTTGATGGTTACCATCATCTCCGCTATGGGTGAAGAAGCCGCCATCTCCTTCAAGGAAGCTGCT
AGAACCGATTAAACCGGTTAACATCATGGCATGGGATATAAATGAAAAAAGAAAAAAAAACTCCGACGCC
CCTTCCATCACATCATGTACTCTTCGCTGAACCGGGTTTTTTTCTTTGCAATTTTTTTTTCGTTCTCCTA
AAGCATACACAAATAAATCCTTTTTTTTATTTTCTATTTATTTTGTTATTTATCATCTATATAGCAATAA
TATACTTTGTTTTTATTCGTATTTCACACTTTTCTTTTTCCTTATGCAGGCAGTGTAATTCATTGGGGAG
GATGATTTTCATGTGCGCATATCTACCGGCTAAGCTTGGCACTGGCCGTCGTTTTACAACGTCGTGACTG
GGAAAACCCTGGCGTTACCCAACTTAATCGCCTTGCAGCACATCCCCCTTTCGCCAGCTGGCGTAATAGC
GAAGAGGCCCGCACCGATCGCCCTTCCCAACAGTTGCGCAGCCTGAATGGCGAATGGCGCCTGATGCGGT
ATTTTCTCCTTACGCATCT
