>Addgene plasmid #8920 | pPS1597 | addgene partial sequence | sequence record 80262 | Lac-promoter 5'-CACTTTATGCTTCCGGCTCG-3'
GAATTGTGAGCGGATAACAATTTCACACAGGAAACAGCTATGACATGATTACGAATTCGACAGGTTATCA
GCAACAACACAGTCATATCCATTCTCAATTAGCTCTACCACAGTGTGTGAACCAATGTATCCAGCACCAC
CTGTAACCAAAACAATTTTAGAAGTACTTTCACTTTGTAACTGAGCTGTCATTTATATTGAATTTTCAAA
AATTCTTACTTTTTTTTTGGATGGACGCAAAGAAGTTTAATAATCATATTACATGGCATTACCACCATAT
ACATATCCATATACATATCCATATCTAATCTTACTTATATGTTGTGGAAATGTAAAGAGCCCCATTATCT
TAGCCTAAAAAAACCTTCTCTTTGGAACTTTCAGTAATACGCTTAACTGCTCATTGCTATATTGAAGTAC
GGATTAGAAGCCGCCGAGCGGGTGACAGCCCTCCGAAGGAAGACTCTCCTCCGTGCGTCCTCGTCTTCAC
CGGTCGCGTTCCTGAAACGCAGATGTGCCTCGCGCCGCACTGCTCCGAACAATAAAGATTCTACAATACT
AGCTTTTATGGTTATGAAGAGGAAAAATTGGCAGTAACCTGGCCCCACAAACCTTCAAATGAACGAATCA
AATTAACAACCATAGGATGATAATGCGATTAGTTTTTTAGCCTTATTTCTGGGGTAATTAATCAGCGAAG
CGATGATTTTTGATCTATTAACAGATATATAAATGCAAAAACTGCATAACCACTTTAACTAATACTTTCA
ACATTTTCGGTTTGTATTACTTCTTATTCAAATGTAATAAAAGTATCAACAAAAAATTGTTAATATACCT
CTATACTTTAACGTCAAGGAGAAAAAACCCCGGATCTATGAGTAAAGGAGAAAAAACCCCGGATCTATGA
GTAAAGGAGAAGAACTCTTCACTGGAGTTGTCCCAATTCTTGTTGAATTAGATGGTGATGTTAATGGGCA
CAAATTTTCTGTCAGTGGAGAGGGTGAAGGTGATGCAACATACGGAAAA
