>Addgene plasmid #8920 | pPS1597 | addgene partial sequence | sequence record 80264 | URA3-R 5'-CAAGGAAACCGAAATCAAAAAAAAG-3'
AAATGATGAATTGAAAAGCACTTGTTACCCATCATTGAATTTTGAACATCCGAACCTGGGAGTTTTCCCT
GAAACAGATAGTATATTTGAACCTGTATAATAATATATAGTCTAGCGCTTTACGGAAGACAATGTATGTA
TTTCGGTTCCTGGAGAAACTATTGCATCTATTGCATAGGTAATCTTGCACGTCGCATCCCCGGTTCATTT
TCTGCGTTTCCATCTTGCACTTCAATAGCATATCTTTGTTAACGAAGCATCTGTGCTTCATTTTGTAGAA
CAAAAATGCAACGCGAGAGCGCTAATTTTTCAAACAAAGAATCTGAGCTGCATTTTTACAGAACAGAAAT
GCAACGCGAAAGCGCTATTTTACCAACGAAGAATCTGTGCTTCATTTTTGTAAAACAAAAATGCAACGCG
AGAGCGCTAATTTTTCAAACAAAGAATCTGAGCTGCATTTTTACAGAACAGAAATGCAACGCGAGAGCGC
TATTTTACCAACAAAGAATCTATACTTCTTTTTTGTTCTACAAAAATGCATCCCGAGAGCGCTATTTTTC
TAACAAAGCATCTTAGATTACTTTTTTTCTCCTTTGTGCGCTCTATAATGCAGTCTCTTGATAACTTTTT
GCACTGTAGGTCCGTTAAGGTTAGAAGAAGGCTACTTTGGTGTCTATTTTCTCTTCCATAAAAAAAGCCT
GACTCCACTTCCCGCGTTTACTGATTACTAGCGAAGCTGCGGGTGCATTTTTTCAAGATAAAGGCATCCC
CGATTATATTCTATACCGATGTGGATTGCGCATACTTTGTGAACAGAAAGTGATAGCGTTGATGATTCTT
CATTGGTCAGAAAATTATGAACGGTTTCTTCTATTTTGTCTCTATATACTACGTATAGGAAATGTTTACA
TTTTCGTATTGTTTTCGATTCACTCTATGAATAGTTCTTACTACAATTTTTTTGTCTAAAGAGTAATACT
AGAGATAAACCTTAAAAATGTAGAGGTCGAGTTTAGATGCA
