>Addgene plasmid #8920 | pPS1597 | addgene partial sequence | sequence record 80265 | GAL1 5'-AATATACCTCTATACTTTAACGTC-3'
AACCCCGGATCTATGAGTAAAGGAGAAGAACTCTTCACTGGAGTTGTCCCAATTCTTGTTGAATTAGATG
GTGATGTTAATGGGCACAAATTTTCTGTCAGTGGAGAGGGTGAAGGTGATGCAACATACGGAAAACTTAC
CCTTAAATTTATTTGCACTACTGGAAAACTACCTGTTCCATGGCCAACACTTGTCACTACTTTCTCTTAT
GGTGTTCAATGCTTTTCAAGATACCCGGATCATATGAAACGGCATGACTTTTTCAAGAGTGCCATGCCCG
AAGGTTATGTACAGGAAAGAACTATATTTTTCAAAGATGACGGGAACTACAAGACACGTGCTGAAGTCAA
GTTTGAAGGTGATACCCTTGTTAATAGAATCGAGTTAAAAGGTATTGATTTTAAAGAAGATGGAAACATT
CTTGGACACAAATTGGAATACAACTATAACTCACACAATGTATACATCATGGCAGACAAACAAAAGAATG
GAATCAAAGTTAACTTCAAAATTAGACACAACATTGAAGATGGAAGCGTTCAACTAGCAGACCATTATCA
ACAAAATACTCCAATTGGCGATGGCCCTGTCCTTTTACCAGACAACCATTACCTGTCCACACAATCTGCC
CTTTCGAAAGATCCCAACGAAAAGAGAGACCACATGGTCCTTCTTGAGTTTGTAACAGCTGCTGGGATTA
CACATGGCATGGATGAACTATACAAAGGATCCATGTCTGACGAAGAACATACCTTTGAAACTGCTGACGC
TGGTTCCTCCGCCACCTACCCAATGCAATGTTCTGCCTTGAGAAAGAACGGTTTCGTTGTCATCAAGAGT
AGACCATGTAAGATTGTCGACATGTCCACTTCTAAGACTGGTAAGCACGGTCACGCTAAAGTCCATTTGG
TTGCCATTGATATCTTCACTGGTAAGAAGTTGGAAGATTTGTCTCCATCTACTCACAACATGGAAGTTCC
AGTTGTCAAGAGAAACGAATACCAATTGTTGGACATTGATGACGG
