[The description below was written by a language model from this plasmid's Addgene catalogue record.]
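Description:
pPS1597 is a yeast expression plasmid built on the pPS808 backbone (about 5.2 kb without insert) for galactose-inducible production of a GFP-tagged form of the Saccharomyces cerevisiae translation factor eIF5A. It is a shuttle vector. In E. coli it is maintained at high copy under ampicillin selection. In yeast it carries the URA3 auxotrophic marker for selection in ura3 strains, and according to the depositor comments it is a 2 micron plasmid, so it replicates episomally at multiple copies per cell. No feature table or full sequence annotation accompanies the record, so the bacterial origin and any transcription terminator are not specified.

The insert is TIF51A (also known as HYP2, YEL034W), one of the yeast genes encoding eIF5A. It was amplified by PCR from genomic DNA of a laboratory strain and cloned between BamHI and HindIII sites, both of which remain intact. The backbone supplies GFP upstream of the cloning site, so the encoded protein is an N-terminal GFP–eIF5A fusion. Expression is driven by the GAL1 promoter, which is repressed in glucose and strongly induced in galactose, giving conditional, high-level expression when combined with the multicopy 2 micron origin.

The associated publication examined genetic interactions of yeast eIF5A and their links to poly(A)-binding protein and protein kinase C signaling. A construct of this design is suited to visualising the subcellular localisation of eIF5A in living yeast and to controlled overexpression of the tagged protein, although the record does not state the specific experiment for which it was used.
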