Addgene plasmid #8920: pPS1597
Depositing lab: Pamela Silver. Depositing organization: Dana-Farber Cancer Institute. Publication: Genetic interactions of yeast eukaryotic translation initiation factor 5A (eIF5A) reveal connections to poly(A)-binding protein and protein kinase C signaling. Valentini SR, Casolari JM, Oliveira CC, Silver PA, McBride AE. Genetics. 2002 Feb . 160(2):393-405. PubMed 11861547.
Backbone
  Vector backbone: pPS808
  Backbone size w/o insert (bp): 5200
  Vector type: Yeast Expression
  Selectable markers: URA3
Growth in bacteria
  Bacterial resistance: Ampicillin, 100 μg/mL
  Growth temperature: 37°C
  Growth strain: DH5alpha
  Copy number: High Copy
Gene/Insert
  Gene/Insert name: TIF51A (alt names: HYP2; pGal.GFP.NPL2)
  Species: S. cerevisiae (budding yeast)
  Entrez Gene: HYP2 (a.k.a. YEL034W, TIF51A)
  Tag / fusion protein: GFP (N terminal on backbone)
  Cloning method: Restriction Enzyme; 5′ cloning site BamHI (not destroyed); 3′ cloning site HindIII (not destroyed)
  Sequencing primers: 5′ M13R
Terms and licenses: Academic/Nonprofit Terms; Industry Terms: Not Available to Industry
Depositor comments: TIF51A cloned by PCR from genomic DNA (PSY580). GAL1 promoter, 2 micron plasmid.
How to cite: pPS1597 was a gift from Pamela Silver (Addgene plasmid # 8920 ; http://n2t.net/addgene:8920 ; RRID:Addgene_8920)
